Addgene plasmid #184527: p8325 pLIX YAP1 WT
Purpose: Expression of YAP1 WT
Depositing lab: Elizabeth White. Depositing organization: University of Pennsylvania. Publication: YAP1 activation by human papillomavirus E7 promotes basal cell identity in squamous epithelia. Hatterschide J, Castagnino P, Kim HW, Sperry SM, Montone KT, Basu D, White EA. Elife. 2022 Feb 16;11. pii: 75466. doi: 10.7554/eLife.75466. PubMed 35170430.
Backbone
  Vector backbone: pLIX_402
  Vector type: Lentiviral
  Selectable markers: Puromycin
Growth in bacteria
  Bacterial resistance: Ampicillin, 100 μg/mL
  Growth temperature: 37°C
  Growth strain: NEB Stable
  Copy number: High Copy
Gene/Insert
  Gene/Insert name: YAP1 WT (alt name: YAP1 isoform 3 WT)
  Species: H. sapiens (human)
  Entrez Gene: YAP1 (a.k.a. COB1, YAP, YAP-1, YAP2, YAP65, YKI)
  Promoter: TRE promoter, Tet ON
  Cloning method: Gateway Cloning
Terms and licenses: Academic/Nonprofit Terms; Industry Terms: Not Available to Industry
How to cite: p8325 pLIX YAP1 WT was a gift from Elizabeth White (Addgene plasmid # 184527 ; http://n2t.net/addgene:184527 ; RRID:Addgene_184527)
