[The description below was written by a language model from this plasmid's Addgene catalogue record and pLannotate feature annotations shown in this document.]
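Description:
p8325 pLIX YAP1 WT is a doxycycline-inducible lentiviral expression plasmid built on the pLIX_402 backbone and carrying wild-type human YAP1, recorded as isoform 3. The open reading frame was introduced by Gateway cloning and sits between attB1 and attB2 recombination sites, immediately downstream of a tight TRE promoter, which consists of seven tet operators fused to a minimal CMV promoter. The annotation also detects a short His-tag fragment just beyond attB2. The record lists no tag on the insert, so whether any tag is fused to YAP1 is not established.

The vector is an all-in-one Tet-On design. Downstream of the inducible cassette, a human PGK promoter drives a puromycin N-acetyltransferase coding sequence followed closely by rtTA3, the reverse tetracycline transactivator with its VP16-derived activation domain. Transduced cells can therefore be selected with puromycin, and they constitutively produce the transactivator that switches on the TRE promoter when doxycycline is present. A WPRE follows to enhance transcript stability and expression.

The viral framework has the hallmarks of a third-generation self-inactivating HIV-1 system. An RSV promoter is fused to a truncated 5' LTR, followed by the Ψ packaging signal with a partial gag sequence, the RRE, cPPT/CTS and a ΔU3 3' LTR. An SV40 poly(A) signal and SV40 origin lie outside the provirus.

In bacteria the plasmid replicates from a high-copy ColE1/pUC-type origin under ampicillin selection. The stated purpose is expression of wild-type YAP1, and the associated work concerns YAP1 activation by human papillomavirus E7 in squamous epithelia.
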