Features (pLannotate 1.2.2; 29 found; start..end, strand, type, name):
     23..272     -  promoter       tight TRE promoter (fragment): Tet-responsive promoter PTight, consisting of seven tet operator sequences followed by the minimal CMV promoter
    321..438     -  misc_feature   cPPT/CTS: central polypurine tract and central termination sequence of HIV-1
    479..503     -  CDS            Rev (fragment): human immunodeficiency virus 1 (HIV-1) Rev protein; rev; enhances nuclear export of unspliced and incompletely spliced viral mRNAs
    880..1113    -  misc_feature   RRE: The Rev response element (RRE) of HIV-1 allows for Rev-dependent mRNA export from the nucleus to the cytoplasm.
   1259..1622    -  CDS            HIV-1 gag (fragment): gag protein from human immunodeficiency virus 1; gag
   1606..1731    -  misc_feature   HIV-1 Ψ: packaging signal of human immunodeficiency virus type 1
   1778..1958    -  LTR            5' LTR (truncated): truncated 5' long terminal repeat (LTR) from HIV-1
   1959..2185    -  promoter       RSV promoter: Rous sarcoma virus enhancer/promoter
   2213..2231    -  promoter       T3 promoter: promoter for bacteriophage T3 RNA polymerase
   2276..2292    -  protein_bind   lac operator: The lac repressor binds to the lac operator to inhibit transcription in E. coli. This inhibition can be relieved by adding lactose or isopropyl-β-D-thiogalactopyranoside (IPTG). lac repressor encoded by lacI
   2300..2330    -  promoter       lac promoter: promoter for the E. coli lac operon
   2345..2366    -  protein_bind   CAP binding site: CAP binding activates transcription in the presence of cAMP. E. coli catabolite activator protein
   2379..2471    -  CDS            lacI (fragment): lac repressor; lacI; The lac repressor binds to the lac operator to inhibit transcription in E. coli. This inhibition can be relieved by adding lactose or isopropyl-β-D-thiogalactopyranoside (IPTG).
   2654..3242    -  rep_origin     ori: high-copy-number ColE1/pMB1/pBR322/pUC origin of replication
   3413..4273    -  CDS            AmpR: β-lactamase; bla; confers resistance to ampicillin, carbenicillin, and related antibiotics
   4274..4337    -  promoter       AmpR promoter: bla
   4345..4480    -  rep_origin     SV40 ori: SV40 origin of replication
   4520..4641    -  polyA_signal   SV40 poly(A) signal: SV40 polyadenylation signal
   4713..4946    -  LTR            3' LTR (ΔU3): self-inactivating 3' long terminal repeat (LTR) from HIV-1
   4948..5019    -  CDS            nef (fragment): NEF_HV1Z2 - Experimental evidence at protein level: Swiss-Prot protein existence level 1. Extracellular Nef protein targets CD4(+) T-lymphocytes for apoptosis by interacting with CXCR4 surface receptors. From Human immunodeficiency virus type 1 group M subtype D (isolate Z2/CDC-Z34) (HIV-1).
   5045..5593    -  misc_feature   WPRE (fragment): woodchuck hepatitis virus posttranscriptional regulatory element
   5629..5739    -  CDS            VP48: 3 tandem repeats of the minimal activation domain of herpes simplex virus VP16 (Cheng et al., 2013)
   5669..6366    -  CDS            rtTA3 (fragment): reverse tetracycline transactivator 3 activates expression from Tet-responsive promoters in the presence of doxycycline
   6421..7017    -  CDS            PuroR (fragment): puromycin N-acetyltransferase; pac from Streptomyces; confers resistance to puromycin
   7027..7537    -  promoter       hPGK promoter: human phosphoglycerate kinase 1 promoter
   7547..7565    -  CDS            9xHis (fragment): 9xHis affinity tag
   7614..7638    +  protein_bind   attB2: mutant version of attB; recombination site for the Gateway® BP reaction BP Clonase™
   7642..9105    -  CDS            YAP1: YAP1_HUMAN - Also known as YAP65. Experimental evidence at protein level: Swiss-Prot protein existence level 1. [Isoform 3]: Activates the C-terminal fragment (CTF) of ERBB4 (isoform 3). From Homo sapiens (Human).
   9111..9128    -  protein_bind   attB1 (fragment): mutant version of attB; core recombination site for the Gateway® BP reaction BP Clonase™
>Addgene plasmid #184527 | p8325 pLIX YAP1 WT | addgene full sequence | sequence record 363753 | Addgene NGS Result
ATCGATGCTAGCCAATTCTCCAGGCGATCTGACGGTTCACTAAACGAGCTCTGCTTATATAGGCCTCCCA
CCGTACACGCCTACCTCGACATACGTTCTCTATCACTGATAGGGAGTAAACTCGACATACGTTCTCTATC
ACTGATAGGGANTAAACTCGACATACGTTCTCTATCACTGATAGGGAGTAAACTCGACATNCGTTCTCTA
TCACTGATAGGGAGTAAACTCGACATACGTTCTCTATCACTGATAGGGAGTAAACTCGACATATCGATTC
GCGGCCAAAGTGGATCTCTGCTGTCCCTGTAATAAACCCGAAAATTTTGAATTTTTGTAATTTGTTTTTG
TAATTCTTTAGTTTGTATGTCTGTTGCTATTATGTCTACTATTCTTTCCCCTGCACTGTACCCCCCAATC
CCCCCTTTTCTTTTAAAATTGTGGATGAATACTGCCATTTGTCTCGAGGTCGAGAATTGTCCCCTCGGGG
TTGGGAGGTGGGTCTGAAACGATAATGGTGAATATCCCTGCCTAACTCTATTCACTATAGAAAGTACAGC
AAAAACTATTCTTAAACCTACCAAGCCTCCTACTATCATTATGAATAATTTTATATACCACAGCCAATTT
GTTATGTTAAACCAATTCCACAAACTTGCCCATTTATCTAATTCCAATAATTCTTGTTCATTCTTTTCTT
GCTGGTTTTGCGATTCTTCAATTAAGGAGTGTATTAAGCTTGTGTAATTGTTAATTTCTCTGTCCCACTC
CATCCAGGTCGTGTGATTCCAAATCTGTTCCAGAGATTTATTACTCCAACTAGCATTCCAAGGCACAGCA
GTGGTGCAAATGAGTTTTCCAGAGCAACCCCAAATCCCCAGGAGCTGTTGATCCTTTAGGTATCTTTCCA
CAGCCAGGATTCTTGCCTGGAGCTGCTTGATGCCCCAGACTGTGAGTTGCAACAGATGCTGTTGCGCCTC
AATAGCCCTCAGCAAATTGTTCTGCTGCTGCACTATACCAGACAATAATTGTCTGGCCTGTACCGTCAGC
GTCATTGACGCTGCGCCCATAGTGCTTCCTGCTGCTCCCAAGAACCCAAGGAACAAAGCTCCTATTCCCA
CTGCTCTTTTTTCTCTCTGCACCACTCTTCTCTTTGCCTTGGTGGGTGCTACTCCTAATGGTTCAATTTT
TACTACTTTATATTTATATAATTCACTTCTCCAATTGTCCCTCATATCTCCTCCTCCAGGTCTGAAGATC
AGCGGCCGCTTGCTGTGCGGTGGTCTTACTTTTGTTTTGCTCTTCCTCTATCTTGTCTAAAGCTTCCTTG
GTGTCTTTTATCTCTATCCTTTGATGCACACAATAGAGGGTTGCTACTGTATTATATAATGATCTAAGTT
CTTCTGATCCTGTCTGAAGGGATGGTTGTAGCTGTCCCAGTATTTGTCTACAGCCTTCTGATGTTTCTAA
CAGGCCAGGATTAACTGCGAATCGTTCTAGCTCCCTGCTTGCCCATACTATATGTTTTAATTTATATTTT
TTCTTTCCCCCTGGCCTTAACCGAATTTTTTCCCATCGCGATCTAATTCTCCCCCGCTTAATACTGACGC
TCTCGCACCCATCTCTCTCCTTCTAGCCTCCGCTAGTCAAAATTTTTGGCGTACTCACCAGTCGCCGCCC
CTCGCCTCTTGCCGTGCGCGCTTCAGCAAGCCGAGTCCTGCGTCGAGAGAGCTCCTCTGGTTTCCCTTTC
GCTTTCAAGTCCCTGTTCGGGCGCCACTGCTAGAGATTTTCCACACTGACTAAAAGGGTCTGAGGGATCT
CTAGTTACCAGAGTCACACAACAGACGGGCACACACTACTTGAAGCACTCAAGGCAAGCTTTATTGAGGC
TTAAGCAGTGGGTTCCCTAGTTAGCCAGAGAGCTCCCAGGCTCAGATCTGGTCTAACCAGAGAGACCCGT
TTATGTATCGAGCTAGGCACTTAAATACAATATCTCTGCAATGCGGCAATTCAGTGGTTCGTCCAATCCA
TGTCAGACCCGTCTGTTGCCTTCCTAATAAGGCACGATCGTACCACCTTACTTCCACCAATCGGCATGCA
CGGTGCTTTTTCTCTCCTTGTAAGGCATGTTGCTAACTCATCGTTACCATGTTGCAAGACTACAAGAGTA
TTGCATAAGACTACATTAAGCTTGCAGCTCCAGCTTTTGTTCCCTTTAGTGAGGGTTAATTGCGCGCTTG
GCGTAATCATGGTCATAGCTGTTTCCTGTGTGAAATTGTTATCCGCTCACAATTCCACACAACATACGAG
CCGGAAGCATAAAGTGTAAAGCCTGGGGTGCCTAATGAGTGAGCTAACTCACATTAATTGCGTTGCGCTC
ACTGCCCGCTTTCCAGTCGGGAAACCTGTCGTGCCAGCTGCATTAATGAATCGGCCAACGCGCGGGGAGA
GGCGGTTTGCGTATTGGGCGCTCTTCCGCTTCCTCGCTCACTGACTCGCTGCGCTCGGTCGTTCGGCTGC
GGCGAGCGGTATCAGCTCACTCAAAGGCGGTAATACGGTTATCCACAGAATCAGGGGATAACGCAGGAAA
GAACATGTGAGCAAAAGGCCAGCAAAAGGCCAGGAACCGTAAAAAGGCCGCGTTGCTGGCGTTTTTCCAT
AGGCTCCGCCCCCCTGACGAGCATCACAAAAATCGACGCTCAAGTCAGAGGTGGCGAAACCCGACAGGAC
TATAAAGATACCAGGCGTTTCCCCCTGGAAGCTCCCTCGTGCGCTCTCCTGTTCCGACCCTGCCGCTTAC
CGGATACCTGTCCGCCTTTCTCCCTTCGGGAAGCGTGGCGCTTTCTCATAGCTCACGCTGTAGGTATCTC
AGTTCGGTGTAGGTCGTTCGCTCCAAGCTGGGCTGTGTGCACGAACCCCCCGTTCAGCCCGACCGCTGCG
CCTTATCCGGTAACTATCGTCTTGAGTCCAACCCGGTAAGACACGACTTATCGCCACTGGCAGCAGCCAC
TGGTAACAGGATTAGCAGAGCGAGGTATGTAGGCGGTGCTACAGAGTTCTTGAAGTGGTGGCCTAACTAC
GGCTACACTAGAAGAACAGTATTTGGTATCTGCGCTCTGCTGAAGCCAGTTACCTTCGGAAAAAGAGTTG
GTAGCTCTTGATCCGGCAAACAAACCACCGCTGGTAGCGGTGGTTTTTTTGTTTGCAAGCAGCAGATTAC
GCGCAGAAAAAAAGGATCTCAAGAAGATCCTTTGATCTTTTCTACGGGGTCTGACGCTCAGTGGAACGAA
AACTCACGTTAAGGGATTTTGGTCATGAGATTATCAAAAAGGATCTTCACCTAGATCCTTTTAAATTAAA
AATGAAGTTTTAAATCAATCTAAAGTATATATGAGTAAACTTGGTCTGACAGTTACCAATGCTTAATCAG
TGAGGCACCTATCTCAGCGATCTGTCTATTTCGTTCATCCATAGTTGCCTGACTCCCCGTCGTGTAGATA
ACTACGATACGGGAGGGCTTACCATCTGGCCCCAGTGCTGCAATGATACCGCGAGACCCACGCTCACCGG
CTCCAGATTTATCAGCAATAAACCAGCCAGCCGGAAGGGCCGAGCGCAGAAGTGGTCCTGCAACTTTATC
CGCCTCCATCCAGTCTATTAATTGTTGCCGGGAAGCTAGAGTAAGTAGTTCGCCAGTTAATAGTTTGCGC
AACGTTGTTGCCATTGCTACAGGCATCGTGGTGTCACGCTCGTCGTTTGGTATGGCTTCATTCAGCTCCG
GTTCCCAACGATCAAGGCGAGTTACATGATCCCCCATGTTGTGCAAAAAAGCGGTTAGCTCCTTCGGTCC
TCCGATCGTTGTCAGAAGTAAGTTGGCCGCAGTGTTATCACTCATGGTTATGGCAGCACTGCATAATTCT
CTTACTGTCATGCCATCCGTAAGATGCTTTTCTGTGACTGGTGAGTACTCAACCAAGTCATTCTGAGAAT
AGTGTATGCGGCGACCGAGTTGCTCTTGCCCGGCGTCAATACGGGATAATACCGCGCCACATAGCAGAAC
TTTAAAAGTGCTCATCATTGGAAAACGTTCTTCGGGGCGAAAACTCTCAAGGATCTTACCGCTGTTGAGA
TCCAGTTCGATGTAACCCACTCGTGCACCCAACTGATCTTCAGCATCTTTTACTTTCACCAGCGTTTCTG
GGTGAGCAAAAACAGGAAGGCAAAATGCCGCAAAAAAGGGAATAAGGGCGACACGGAAATGTTGAATACT
CATACTCTTCCTTTTTCAATATTATTGAAGCATTTATCAGGGTTATTGTCTCATGAGCGGATACATATTT
GAAAGGCCTCCAAAAAAGCCTCCTCACTACTTCTGGAATAGCTCAGAGGCCGAGGCGGCCTCGGCCTCTG
CATAAATAAAAAAAATTAGTCAGCCATGGGGCGGAGAATGGGCGGAACTGGGCGGAGTTAGGGGCGGGAT
GGGCGGAGTTAGGGGCGGGATAGCTAGAGCCAGACATGATAAGATACATTGATGAGTTTGGACAAACCAC
AACTAGAATGCAGTGAAAAAAATGCTTTATTTGTGAAATTTGTGATGCTATTGCTTTATTTGTAACCATT
ATAAGCTGCAATAAACAAGTTCCTCTCACTCTCTGATATTCATTTCTTTGCAAGTTATAAATACTGAATA
ATAAGATGACATGAACTACTACTGCTAGAGATTTTCCACACTGACTAAAAGGGTCTGAGGGATCTCTAGT
TACCAGAGTCACACAACAGACGGGCACACACTACTTGAAGCACTCAAGGCAAGCTTTATTGAGGCTTAAG
CAGTGGGTTCCCTAGTTAGCCAGAGAGCTCCCAGGCTCAGATCTGGTCTAACCAGAGAGACCCAGTACAA
GCAAAAAGCAGATCTTGTCTTCGTTGGGAGTGAATTAGCCCTTCCAGTCCCCCCTTTTCTTTTAAAAAGT
GGCTAAGATCTACAGCTGCCTTGTAAGTCATTGGTCTTAAAGGTACCTCTAGTCCGGACGCCGAGGCGAA
ACAGGCGGGGAGGCGGCCCAAAGGGAGATCCGACTCGTCTGAGGGCGAAGGCGAAGACGCGGAAGAGGCC
GCAGAGCCGGCAGCAGGCCGCGGGAAGGAAGGTCCGCTGGATTGAGGGCCGAAGGGACGTAGCAGAAGGA
CGTCCCGCGCAGAATCCAGGTGGCAACACAGGCGAGCAGCCATGGAAAGGACGTCAGCTTCCCCGACAAC
ACCACGGAATTGTCAGTGCCCAACAGCCGAGCCCCTGTCCAGCAGCGGGCAAGGCAGGCGGCGATGAGTT
CCGCCGTGGCAATAGGGAGGGGGAAAGCGAAAGTCCCGGAAAGGAGCTGACAGGTGGTGGCAATGCCCCA
ACCAGTGGGGGTTGCGTCAGCAAACACAGTGCACACCACGCCACGTTGCCTGACAACGGGCCACAACTCC
TCATAAAGAGACAGCAACCAGGATTTATACAAGGAGGAGAAAATGAAAGCCATACGGGAAGCAATAGCAT
GATACAAAGGCATTAAAGCAGCGTATCCACATAGCGTAAAAGGAGCAACATAGTTAAGAATACGATATCT
TGGATCGATCCTTACTTAGTTACCCGGGGAGCATGTCAAGGTCAAAATCGTCAAGAGCGTCAGCAGGCAG
CATATCAAGGTCAAAGTCGTCAAGGGCATCGGCTGGGAGCATGTCTAAGTCAAAATCGTCAAGGGCGTCG
GTCGGCCCGCCGCTTTCGCACTTTAGCTGTTTCTCCAGGCCACATATGATTAGTTCCAGGCCGAAAAGGA
AGGCAGGTTCGGCTCCCTGCCGGTCGAACAGCTCAATTGCTTGTCTCAGAAGTGGGGGCATAGAATCGGT
GGTAGGTGTCTCTCTTTCCTCTTTTGCTACTTGATGCTCCTGTTCCTCCAATACGCAGCCCAGTGTAAAG
TGGCCCACGGCGGACAGAGCGTACAGTGCGTTCTCCAGGGAGAAGCCTTGCTGACACAGGAACGCGAGCT
GATTTTCCAGGGTTTCGTACTGTTTCTCTGTTGGGCGGGTGCCGAGATGCACTTTAGCCCCGTCGCGATG
TGAGAGGAGAGCACAGCGGTATGACTTGGCGTTGTTCCGCAGAAAGTCTTGCCATGACTCGCCTTCCAGG
GGGCAGAAGTGGGTATGATGCCTGTCCAGCATCTCGATTGGCAGGGCATCGAGCAGGGCCCGCTTGTTCT
TCACGTGCCAGTACAGGGTAGGCTGCTCAACTCCCAGCTTTTGAGCGAGTTTCCTTGTCGTCAGGCCTTC
GATACCGACACCATTGAGTAATTCCAGAGCTCCGTTTATGACTTTGCTCTTGTCCAGTCTAGACATTGGA
CCAGGGTTTTCTTCAACATCACCACAAGTGAGGAGAGAACCTCTACCTTCGGCACCGGGCTTGCGGGTCA
TGCACCAGGTGCGCGGTCCTTCGGGCACCTCGACGTCGGCGGTGACGGTGAAGCCGAGCCGCTCGTAGAA
GGGGAGGTTGCGGGGCGCGGAGGTCTCCAGGAAGGCGGGCACCCCGGCGCGCTCGGCCGCCTCCACTCCG
GGGAGCACGACGGCGCTGCCCAGACCCTTGCCCTGGTGGTCGGGCGAGACGCCGACGGTGGCCAGGAACC
ACGCGGGCTCCTTGGGCCGGTGCGGCGCCAGGAGGCCTTCCATCTGTTGCTGCGCGGCCAGCCGGGAACC
GCTCAACTCGGCCATGCGCGGGCCGATCTCGGCGAACACCGCCCCCGCTTCGACGCTCTCCGGCGTGGTC
CAGACCGCCACCGCGGCGCCGTCGTCCGCGACCCACACCTTGCCGATGTCGAGCCCGACGCGCGTGAGGA
AGAGTTCTTGCAGCTCGGTGACCCGCTCGATGTGGCGGTCCGGATCGACGGTGTGGCGCGTGGCGGGGTA
GTCGGCGAACGCGGCGGCGAGGGTGCGTACGGCCCTGGGGACGTCGTCGCGGGTGGCGAGGCGCACCGTG
GGCTTGTACTCGGTCATGGTGAATTGCTGGGGAGAGAGGTCGGTGATTCGGTCAACGAGGGAGCCGACTG
CCGACGTGCGCTCCGGAGGCTTGCAGAATGCGGAACACCGCGCGGGCAGGAACAGGGCCCACACTACCGC
CCCACACCCCGCCTCCCGCACCGCCCCTTCCCGGCCGCTGCTCTCGGCGCGCCCTGCTGAGCAGCCGCTA
TTGGCCACAGCCCATCGCGGTCGGCGCGCTGCCATTGCTCCCTGGCGCTGTCCGTCTGCGAGGGTACTAG
TGAGACGTGCGGCTTCCGTTTGTCACGTCCGGCACGCCGCGAACCGCAAGGAACCTTCCCGACTTAGGGG
CGGAGCAGGAAGCGTCGCCGGGGGGCCCACAAGGGTAGCGGCGAAGATCCGGGTGACGCTGCGAACGGAC
GTGAAGAATGTGCGAGACCCAGGGTCGGCGCCGCTGCGTTTCCCGGAACCACGCCCAGAGCAGCCGCGTC
CCTGCGCAAACCCAGGGCTGCCTTGGAAAAGGCGCAACCCCAACCCCGGATCCTTAGTGGTGGTGGTGGT
GGTGGACCGGACGCGTTTACGCATAATCCGGCACATCATACGGATAACCGGTAACCACTTTGTACAAGAA
AGTTGGGTTTATAACCATGTAAGAAAGCTTTCTTTATCTAGCTTGGTGGCAGCCAAAACAGACTCCATGT
CATTAAGGATGTCAGAACTCAAAGCTTCCTGCAGACTTGGCATCAGCTCCTCTCCTTCTATGTTCATTCC
ATCTCCTTCCAGTGTTCCAAGGTCCACATTTGTCCCAGGAATGGCTTCAAGGTAGTCTGGGAAACGGTTC
TGCTGTGAGGGCAGGGTGCTTTGGTTGATAGTATCACCTGTATCCATCTCATCCACACTGTTCAGGAAGT
CATCTGGGGTTCGAGGGACACTGTAGCTGCTCATGCTTAGTCCACTGTCTGTACTCTCATCTCGAGAGTG
ATAGGTGCCACTGTTAAGGAAAGGATCTGAGCTATTGGTCGTCATTGTTCTCAATTCCTGAGACATCCCG
GGAGAAGACACTGGATTTTGAGTCCCACCATCCTGCTCCAGTGTTGGTAACTGGCTACGCAGGGCTAACT
CCTGCCGAAGCAGTTCTTGCTGTTTCAGCCGCAGCCTCTCCTTCTCCATCTGCAGTTGCTGCAGTCGCAT
CTGTTGCTGCTGGTTGGAGTTGCTGCCACCCATGACGCCTCCCTGTGGGCTCTGGGGAGCCAGGGGTGGT
GGCTGTTTCACTGGAGCACTCTGACTGATTCTCTGGTTCATGGCAAAACGAGGGTCAAGCCTTGGGTCTA
GCCAAGAGGTGGTCTTGTTCTTATGGTTTATATAGTAAATTTCTCCATCCTGAGTCATGGCTTGTTCCCA
TCCATCAGGAAGAGGACCTGAAGCCGAGTTCATCATATTCTGCTGCACTGGTGGACTGGTGGGGGCTGTG
ACGTTCATCTGGGACAGCATGGCCTTCCTGGGGTCCTGCCATGTTGTTGTCTGATCGATGTGATTTAAGA
AGTATCTCTGACCAGAAGATGTCTTTGCCATCTCCCAACCTGCTGGCAGAGGTACATCATCAGGTATCTC
AAAAGAAGACTGTCGAAGATGCTGAGCTGTGGGTGTAGCTGCTGGGCCAGAGACTACTCCAGTGGGGGTC
AGTGTCCCAGGAGAAACAGCTCCCAACTGCAGAGAAGCTGGAGAGGAATGAGCTCGAACATGCTGTGGAG
TCAGGGCTCCTGCAGTGCCTGCATCAGTACTGGCCTGTCGGGAGTGGGATTTGGGCTCCGGCGGCTTGAA
GAAGGAGTCGGGCAGCTTCCGGAGCCTCATGGGCACGGTCTGGGGCACGTTGGCCGTCTTGGGGTTCATG
ACGGCGTTGAAGAGCGCCTCCAGGTCGGTCTCCGAGTCCCCGCGGACGTGCACGATCTGATGCCCGGCGG
GGGGTGCCTGCGGCGCCGCCTGGGTCGCCGCGGGTGCCGGTTGCCCGGGTCCGGACGGCGGGCCCTGCCC
CTGCGGGGGCTGCGAAGGCGGCTGCCCTTGGCCCTGGGGGGCCGGTTGAGGCGGCGGCTGCTGCCCGGGA
TCCATGCCAACTTTTTTGTACAAACTTGTTGATCA
